>Addgene plasmid #144634 | TFORF3158 | addgene full sequence | sequence record 348121 | Addgene NGS Result
GGCTCCGGTGCCCGTCAGTGGGCAGAGCGCACATCGCCCACAGTCCCCGAGAAGTTGGGGGGAGGGGTCG
GCAATTGAACCGGTGCCTAGAGAAGGTGGCGCGGGGTAAACTGGGAAAGTGATGTCGTGTACTGGCTCCG
CCTTTTTCCCGAGGGTGGGGGAGAACCGTATATAAGTGCAGTAGTCGCCGTGAACGTTCTTTTTCGCAAC
GGGTTTGCCGCCAGAACACAGGTAAGTGCCGTGTGTGGTTCCCGCGGGCCTGGCCTCTTTACGGGTTATG
GCCCTTGCGTGCCTTGAATTACTTCCACCTGGCTGCAGTACGTGATTCTTGATCCCGAGCTTCGGGTTGG
AAGTGGGTGGGAGAGTTCGAGGCCTTGCGCTTAAGGAGCCCCTTCGCCTCGTGCTTGAGTTGAGGCCTGG
CCTGGGCGCTGGGGCCGCCGCGTGCGAATCTGGTGGCACCTTCGCGCCTGTCTCGCTGCTTTCGATAAGT
CTCTAGCCATTTAAAATTTTTGATGACCTGCTGCGACGCTTTTTTTCTGGCAAGATAGTCTTGTAAATGC
GGGCCAAGATCTGCACACTGGTATTTCGGTTTTTGGGGCCGCGGGCGGCGACGGGGCCCGTGCGTCCCAG
CGCACATGTTCGGCGAGGCGGGGCCTGCGAGCGCGGCCACCGAGAATCGGACGGGGGTAGTCTCAAGCTG
GCCGGCCTGCTCTGGTGCCTGGCCTCGCGCCGCCGTGTATCGCCCCGCCCTGGGCGGCAAGGCTGGCCCG
GTCGGCACCAGTTGCGTGAGCGGAAAGATGGCCGCTTCCCGGCCCTGCTGCAGGGAGCTCAAAATGGAGG
ACGCGGCGCTCGGGAGAGCGGGCGGGTGAGTCACCCACACAAAGGAAAAGGGCCTTTCCGTCCTCAGCCG
TCGCTTCATGTGACTCCACGGAGTACCGGGCGCCGTCCAGGCACCTCGATTAGTTCTCGAGCTTTTGGAG
TACGTCGTCTTTAGGTTGGGGGGAGGGGTTTTATGCGATGGAGTTTCCCCACACTGAGTGGGTGGAGACT
GAAGTTAGGCCAGCTTGGCACTTGATGTAATTCTCCTTGGAATTTGCCCTTTTTGAGTTTGGATCTTGGT
TCATTCTCAAGCCTCAGACAGTGGTTCAAAGTTTTTTTCTTCCATTTCAGGTGTCGTGAGGCTAGCATCG
ATTGATCAACAAGTTTGTACAAAAAAGTTGGCACCATGATGATGATGGCGCTGAGCAAGACCTTCGGGCA
GAAGCCCGTGAAGTTCCAGCTGGAGGACGACGGCGAGTTCTACATGATCGGCTCCGAGGTGGGAAACTAC
CTCCGTATGTTCCGAGGTTCTCTGTACAAGAGATACCCCTCACTCTGGAGGCGACTAGCCACTGTGGAAG
AGAGGAAGAAAATAGTTGCATCGTCACATGATCACGGATACACGACTCTAGCCACCAGTGTGACCCTGTT
AAAAGCCTCGGAAGTGGAAGAGATTCTGGATGGCAACGATGAGAAGTACAAGGCTGTGTCCATCAGCACA
GAGCCCCCCACCTACCTCAGGGAACAGAAGGCCAAGAGGAACAGCCAGTGGGTACCCACCCTGCCCAACA
GCTCCCACCACTTAGATGCCGTGCCATGCTCCACAACCATCAACAGGAACCGCATGGGCCGAGACAAGAA
GAGAACCTTCCCCCTTTGCTTTGATGACCATGACCCAGCTGTGATCCATGAGAACGCATCTCAGCCCGAG
GTGCTGGTCCCCATCCGGCTGGACATGGAGATCGATGGGCAGAAGCTGCGAGACGCCTTCACCTGGAACA
TGAATGAGAAGTTGATGACGCCTGAGATGTTTTCAGAAATCCTCTGTGACGATCTGGATTTGAACCCGCT
GACGTTTGTGCCAGCCATCGCCTCTGCCATCAGACAGCAGATCGAGTCCTACCCCACGGACAGCATCCTG
GAGGACCAGTCAGACCAGCGCGTCATCATCAAGCTGAACATCCATGTGGGAAACATTTCCCTGGTGGACC
AGTTTGAGTGGGACATGTCAGAGAAGGAGAACTCACCAGAGAAGTTTGCCCTGAAGCTGTGCTCGGAGCT
GGGGTTGGGCGGGGAGTTTGTCACCACCATCGCATACAGCATCCGGGGACAGCTGAGCTGGCATCAGAAG
ACCTACGCCTTCAGCGAGAACCCTCTGCCCACAGTGGAGATTGCCATCCGGAACACGGGCGATGCGGACC
AGTGGTGCCCACTGCTGGAGACTCTGACAGACGCTGAGATGGAGAAGAAGATCCGCGACCAGGACAGGAA
CACGAGGCGGATGAGGCGTCTTGCCAACACGGCCCCGGCCTGGTTGCCAACTTTCTTGTACAAAGTGGTT
GATATCGGTAAGCCTATCCCTAACCCTCTCCTCGGTCTCGATTCTACGTAGTAATGAACTAGTCCGTAAC
TTGAAAGTATTTCGATTTCTTGGCTTTATATATCTTGTGGAAAGGACGACCATTATGGACTACTATATCC
CTTACGCGTTAAGTCGACAATCAACCTCTGGATTACAAAATTTGTGAAAGATTGACTGGTATTCTTAACT
ATGTTGCTCCTTTTACGCTATGTGGATACGCTGCTTTAATGCCTTTGTATCATGCTATTGCTTCCCGTAT
GGCTTTCATTTTCTCCTCCTTGTATAAATCCTGGTTGCTGTCTCTTTATGAGGAGTTGTGGCCCGTTGTC
AGGCAACGTGGCGTGGTGTGCACTGTGTTTGCTGACGCAACCCCCACTGGTTGGGGCATTGCCACCACCT
GTCAGCTCCTTTCCGGGACTTTCGCTTTCCCCCTCCCTATTGCCACGGCGGAACTCATCGCCGCCTGCCT
TGCCCGCTGCTGGACAGGGGCTCGGCTGTTGGGCACTGACAATTCCGTGGTGTTGTCGGGGAAATCATCG
TCCTTTCCTTGGCTGCTCGCCTGTGTTGCCACCTGGATTCTGCGCGGGACGTCCTTCTGCTACGTCCCTT
CGGCCCTCAATCCAGCGGACCTTCCTTCCCGCGGCCTGCTGCCGGCTCTGCGGCCTCTTCCGCGTCTTCG
CCTTCGCCCTCAGACGAGTCGGATCTCCCTTTGGGCCGCCTCCCCGCGTCGACTTTAAGACCAATGACTT
ACAAGGCAGCTGTAGATCTTAGCCACTTTTTAAAAGAAAAGGGGGGACTGGAAGGGCTAATTCACTCCCA
ACGAAGACAAGATCTGCTTTTTGCTTGTACTGGGTCTCTCTGGTTAGACCAGATCTGAGCCTGGGAGCTC
TCTGGCTAACTAGGGAACCCACTGCTTAAGCCTCAATAAAGCTTGCCTTGAGTGCTTCAAGTAGTGTGTG
CCCGTCTGTTGTGTGACTCTGGTAACTAGAGATCCCTCAGACCCTTTTAGTCAGTGTGGAAAATCTCTAG
CAGTACGTATAGTAGTTCATGTCATCTTATTATTCAGTATTTATAACTTGCAAAGAAATGAATATCAGAG
AGTGAGAGGAACTTGTTTATTGCAGCTTATAATGGTTACAAATAAAGCAATAGCATCACAAATTTCACAA
ATAAAGCATTTTTTTCACTGCATTCTAGTTGTGGTTTGTCCAAACTCATCAATGTATCTTATCATGTCTG
GCTCTAGCTATCCCGCCCCTAACTCCGCCCATCCCGCCCCTAACTCCGCCCAGTTCCGCCCATTCTCCGC
CCCATGGCTGACTAATTTTTTTTATTTATGCAGAGGCCGAGGCCGCCTCGGCCTCTGAGCTATTCCAGAA
GTAGTGAGGAGGCTTTTTTGGAGGCCTAGGGACGTACCCAATTCGCCCTATAGTGAGTCGTATTACGCGC
GCTCACTGGCCGTCGTTTTACAACGTCGTGACTGGGAAAACCCTGGCGTTACCCAACTTAATCGCCTTGC
AGCACATCCCCCTTTCGCCAGCTGGCGTAATAGCGAAGAGGCCCGCACCGATCGCCCTTCCCAACAGTTG
CGCAGCCTGAATGGCGAATGGG
[124 nt withheld, positions 4013-4136]
C
[91 nt withheld, positions 4138-4228]
A
[49 nt withheld, positions 4230-4278]
CCTTTGACGTTGGAGTCCACGTTCTTT
[37 nt withheld, positions 4306-4342]
ACCCTATCTCGGTCTATTCTTTTGATTTATAAGGGATTTTGCCGATTTCGGCCTATTGGTTAAAAAATGA
GCTGATTTAACAAAAATTTAACGCGAATTTTAACAAAATATTAACGCTTACAATTTAGGTGGCACTTTTC
GGGGAAATGTGCGCGGAACCCCTATTTGTTTATTTTTCTAAATACATTCAAATATGTATCCGCTCATGAG
ACAATAACCCTGATAAATGCTTCAATAATATTGAAAAAGGAAGAGTATGAGTATTCAACATTTCCGTGTC
GCCCTTATTCCCTTTTTTGCGGCATTTTGCCTTCCTGTTTTTGCTCACCCAGAAACGCTGGTGAAAGTAA
AAGATGCTGAAGATCAGTTGGGTGCACGAGTGGGTTACATCGAACTGGATCTCAACAGCGGTAAGATCCT
TGAGAGTTTTCGCCCCGAAGAACGTTTTCCAATGATGAGCACTTTTAAAGTTCTGCTATGTGGCGCGGTA
TTATCCCGTATTGACGCCGGGCAAGAGCAACTCGGTCGCCGCATACACTATTCTCAGAATGACTTGGTTG
AGTACTCACCAGTCACAGAAAAGCATCTTACGGATGGCATGACAGTAAGAGAATTATGCAGTGCTGCCAT
AACCATGAGTGATAACACTGCGGCCAACTTACTTCTGACAACGATCGGAGGACCGAAGGAGCTAACCGCT
TTTTTGCACAACATGGGGGATCATGTAACTCGCCTTGATCGTTGGGAACCGGAGCTGAATGAAGCCATAC
CAAACGACGAGCGTGACACCACGATGCCTGTAGCAATGGCAACAACGTTGCGCAAACTATTAACTGGCGA
ACTACTTACTCTAGCTTCCCGGCAACAATTAATAGACTGGATGGAGGCGGATAAAGTTGCAGGACCACTT
CTGCGCTCGGCCCTTCCGGCTGGCTGGTTTATTGCTGATAAATCTGGAGCCGGTGAGCGTGGGTCTCGCG
GTATCATTGCAGCACTGGGGCCAGATGGTAAGCCCTCCCGTATCGTAGTTATCTACACGACGGGGAGTCA
GGCAACTATGGATGAACGAAATAGACAGATCGCTGAGATAGGTGCCTCACTGATTAAGCATTGGTAACTG
TCAGACCAAGTTTACTCATATATACTTTAGATTGATTTAAAACTTCATTTTTAATTTAAAAGGATCTAGG
TGAAGATCCTTTTTGATAATCTCATGACCAAAATCCCTTAACGTGAGTTTTCGTTCCACTGAGCGTCAGA
CCCCGTAGAAAAGATCAAAGGATCTTCTTGAGATCCTTTTTTTCTGCGCGTAATCTGCTGCTTGCAAACA
AAAAAACCACCGCTACCAGCGGTGGTTTGTTTGCCGGATCAAGAGCTACCAACTCTTTTTCCGAAGGTAA
CTGGCTTCAGCAGAGCGCAGATACCAAATACTGTTCTTCTAGTGTAGCCGTAGTTAGGCCACCACTTCAA
GAACTCTGTAGCACCGCCTACATACCTCGCTCTGCTAATCCTGTTACCAGTGGCTGCTGCCAGTGGCGAT
AAGTCGTGTCTTACCGGGTTGGACTCAAGACGATAGTTACCGGATAAGGCGCAGCGGTCGGGCTGAACGG
GGGGTTCGTGCACACAGCCCAGCTTGGAGCGAACGACCTACACCGAACTGAGATACCTACAGCGTGAGCT
ATGAGAAAGCGCCACGCTTCCCGAAGGGAGAAAGGCGGACAGGTATCCGGTAAGCGGCAGGGTCGGAACA
GGAGAGCGCACGAGGGAGCTTCCAGGGGGAAACGCCTGGTATCTTTATAGTCCTGTCGGGTTTCGCCACC
TCTGACTTGAGCGTCGATTTTTGTGATGCTCGTCAGGGGGGCGGAGCCTATGGAAAAACGCCAGCAACGC
GGCCTTTTTACGGTTCCTGGCCTTTTGCTGGCCTTTTGCTCACATGTTCTTTCCTGCGTTATCCCCTGAT
TCTGTGGATAACCGTATTACCGCCTTTGAGTGAGCTGATACCGCTCGCCGCAGCCGAACGACCGAGCGCA
GCGAGTCAGTGAGCGAGGAAGCGGAAGAGCGCCCAATACGCAAACCGCCTCTCCCCGCGCGTTGGCCGAT
TCATTAATGCAGCTGGCACGACAGGTTTCCCGACTGGAAAGCGGGCAGTGAGCGCAACGCAATTAATGTG
AGTTAGCTCACTCATTAGGCACCCCAGGCTTTACACTTTATGCTTCCGGCTCGTATGTTGTGTGGAATTG
TGAGCGGATAACAATTTCACACAGGAAACAGCTATGACCATGATTACGCCAAGCGCGCAATTAACCCTCA
CTAAAGGGAACAAAAGCTGGAGCTGCAAGCTTAATGTAGTCTTATGCAATACTCTTGTAGTCTTGCAACA
TGGTAACGATGAGTTAGCAACATGCCTTACAAGGAGAGAAAAAGCACCGTGCATGCCGATTGGTGGAAGT
AAGGTGGTACGATCGTGCCTTATTAGGAAGGCAACAGACGGGTCTGACATGGATTGGACGAACCACTGAA
TTGCCGCATTGCAGAGATATTGTATTTAAGTGCCTAGCTCGATACATAAACGGGTCTCTCTGGTTAGACC
AGATCTGAGCCTGGGAGCTCTCTGGCTAACTAGGGAACCCACTGCTTAAGCCTCAATAAAGCTTGCCTTG
AGTGCTTCAAGTAGTGTGTGCCCGTCTGTTGTGTGACTCTGGTAACTAGAGATCCCTCAGACCCTTTTAG
TCAGTGTGGAAAATCTCTAGCAGTGGCGCCCGAACAGGGACTTGAAAGCGAAAGGGAAACCAGAGGAGCT
CTCTCGACGCAGGACTCGGCTTGCTGAAGCGCGCACGGCAAGAGGCGAGGGGCGGCGACTGGTGAGTACG
CCAAAAATTTTGACTAGCGGAGGCTAGAAGGAGAGAGATGGGTGCGAGAGCGTCAGTATTAAGCGGGGGA
GAATTAGATCGCGATGGGAAAAAATTCGGTTAAGGCCAGGGGGAAAGAAAAAATATAAATTAAAACATAT
AGTATGGGCAAGCAGGGAGCTAGAACGATTCGCAGTTAATCCTGGCCTGTTAGAAACATCAGAAGGCTGT
AGACAAATACTGGGACAGCTACAACCATCCCTTCAGACAGGATCAGAAGAACTTAGATCATTATATAATA
CAGTAGCAACCCTCTATTGTGTGCATCAAAGGATAGAGATAAAAGACACCAAGGAAGCTTTAGACAAGAT
AGAGGAAGAGCAAAACAAAAGTAAGACCACCGCACAGCAAGCGGCCGCTGATCTTCAGACCTGGAGGAGG
AGATATGAGGGACAATTGGAGAAGTGAATTATATAAATATAAAGTAGTAAAAATTGAACCATTAGGAGTA
GCACCCACCAAGGCAAAGAGAAGAGTGGTGCAGAGAGAAAAAAGAGCAGTGGGAATAGGAGCTTTGTTCC
TTGGGTTCTTGGGAGCAGCAGGAAGCACTATGGGCGCAGCGTCAATGACGCTGACGGTACAGGCCAGACA
ATTATTGTCTGGTATAGTGCAGCAGCAGAACAATTTGCTGAGGGCTATTGAGGCGCAACAGCATCTGTTG
CAACTCACAGTCTGGGGCATCAAGCAGCTCCAGGCAAGAATCCTGGCTGTGGAAAGATACCTAAAGGATC
AACAGCTCCTGGGGATTTGGGGTTGCTCTGGAAAACTCATTTGCACCACTGCTGTGCCTTGGAATGCTAG
TTGGAGTAATAAATCTCTGGAACAGATTTGGAATCACACGACCTGGATGGAGTGGGACAGAGAAATTAAC
AATTACACAAGCTTAATACACTCCTTAATTGAAGAATCGCAAAACCAGCAAGAAAAGAATGAACAAGAAT
TATTGGAATTAGATAAATGGGCAAGTTTGTGGAATTGGTTTAACATAACAAATTGGCTGTGGTATATAAA
ATTATTCATAATGATAGTAGGAGGCTTGGTAGGTTTAAGAATAGTTTTTGCTGTACTTTCTATAGTGAAT
AGAGTTAGGCAGGGATATTCACCATTATCGTTTCAGACCCACCTCCCAACCCCGAGGGGACCCATGCATT
GCATCTCAATTAGTCAGCAACCAGGTGTGGAAAGTCCCCAGGCTCCCCAGCAGGCAGAAGTATGCAAAGC
ATGCGTCTCAATTAGTCAGCAACCATAGTCCCGCCCCTAACTCCGCCCATCCCGCCCCTAACTCCGCCCA
GTTCCGCCCATTCTCCGCCCCATGGCTGACTAATTTTTTTTATTTATGCAGAGGCCGAGGCCGCCTCGGC
CTCTGAGCTATTCCAGAAGTAGTGAGGAGGCTTTTTTGGAGGCCTAGGCTTTTGCAAAAAGCTTTCTAGA
GGTACCACCGGAGCTTACCATGACCGAGTACAAGCCCACGGTGCGCCTCGCCACCCGCGACGACGTCCCC
AGGGCCGTACGCACCCTCGCCGCCGCGTTCGCCGACTACCCCGCCACGCGCCACACCGTCGATCCGGACC
GCCACATCGAGCGGGTCACCGAGCTGCAAGAACTCTTCCTCACGCGCGTCGGGCTCGACATCGGCAAGGT
GTGGGTCGCGGACGACGGCGCCGCCGTGGCGGTCTGGACCACGCCGGAGAGCGTCGAAGCGGGGGCGGTG
TTCGCCGAGATCGGCCCGCGCATGGCCGAGTTGAGCGGTTCCCGGCTGGCCGCGCAGCAACAGATGGAAG
GCCTCCTGGCGCCGCACCGGCCCAAGGAGCCCGCGTGGTTCCTGGCCACCGTCGGCGTCTCGCCCGACCA
CCAGGGCAAGGGTCTGGGCAGCGCCGTCGTGCTCCCCGGAGTGGAGGCGGCCGAGCGCGCCGGGGTGCCC
GCCTTCCTGGAGACCTCCGCGCCCCGCAACCTCCCCTTCTACGAGCGGCTCGGCTTCACCGTCACCGCCG
ACGTCGAGGTGCCCGAAGGACCGCGCACCTGGTGCATGACCCGCAAGCCCGGTGCCAGTTAACGAATTCT
AGATCTTGAGACAAATGGCAGTATTCATCCACAATTTTAAAAGAAAAGGGGGGATTGGGGGGTACAGTGC
AGGGGAAAGAATAGTAGACATAATAGCAACAGACATACAAACTAAAGAATTACAAAAACAAATTACAAAA
ATTCAAAATTTTCGGGTTTATTACAGGGACAGCAGAGATCCACTTTGGCGCCGGCTCGAGGCCTGCAGGT
GCAAAGATGGATAAAGTTTTAAACAGAGAGGAATCTTTGCAGCTAATGGACCTTCTAGGTCTTGAAAGGA
GTGGGAATT
Features (pLannotate 1.2.2; 34 found; start..end, strand, type, name):
      1..1179    +  promoter       EF-1α promoter: strong constitutive promoter for human elongation factor EF-1α
   1200..1217    +  protein_bind   attB1 (fragment): mutant version of attB; core recombination site for the Gateway® BP reaction BP Clonase™
   1226..2353    +  CDS            SMARCB1: SNF5_HUMAN - Also known as BAF47, INI1, SNF5L1. Experimental evidence at protein level: Swiss-Prot protein existence level 1. Core component of the BAF (hSWI/SNF) complex. This ATP- dependent chromatin-remodeling complex plays important roles in cell proliferation and differentiation, in cellular antiviral activities and inhibition of tumor formation. The BAF complex is able to create a stable, altered form of chromatin that constrains fewer negative supercoils than normal. This change in supercoiling would be due to the conversion of up to one-half of the nucleosomes on polynucleosomal arrays
   2361..2378    -  protein_bind   attB2 (fragment): mutant version of attB; core recombination site for the Gateway® BP reaction BP Clonase™
   2387..2428    +  CDS            V5 tag: epitope tag from simian virus 5
   2444..2497    +  promoter       U6 promoter (fragment): RNA polymerase III promoter for human U6 snRNA
   2539..3127    +  misc_feature   WPRE: woodchuck hepatitis virus posttranscriptional regulatory element
   3178..3197    +  misc_feature   cPPT/CTS (fragment): central polypurine tract and central termination sequence of HIV-1
   3199..3432    +  LTR            3' LTR (ΔU3): self-inactivating 3' long terminal repeat (LTR) from HIV-1
   3510..3631    +  polyA_signal   SV40 poly(A) signal: SV40 polyadenylation signal
   3671..3806    +  rep_origin     SV40 ori: SV40 origin of replication
   3827..3845    -  promoter       T7 promoter: promoter for bacteriophage T7 RNA polymerase
   3853..4008    +  CDS            lacZα (fragment): LacZα fragment of β-galactosidase; lacZ fragment
   4013..4441    +  rep_origin     f1 ori (sequence partly withheld): f1 bacteriophage origin of replication; arrow indicates direction of (+) strand synthesis
   4494..4598    +  promoter       AmpR promoter: bla
   4599..5459    +  CDS            AmpR: β-lactamase; bla; confers resistance to ampicillin, carbenicillin, and related antibiotics
   5630..6218    +  rep_origin     ori: high-copy-number ColE1/pMB1/pBR322/pUC origin of replication
   6401..6493    +  CDS            lacI (fragment): lac repressor; lacI; The lac repressor binds to the lac operator to inhibit transcription in E. coli. This inhibition can be relieved by adding lactose or isopropyl-β-D-thiogalactopyranoside (IPTG).
   6506..6527    +  protein_bind   CAP binding site: CAP binding activates transcription in the presence of cAMP. E. coli catabolite activator protein
   6542..6572    +  promoter       lac promoter: promoter for the E. coli lac operon
   6580..6596    +  protein_bind   lac operator: The lac repressor binds to the lac operator to inhibit transcription in E. coli. This inhibition can be relieved by adding lactose or isopropyl-β-D-thiogalactopyranoside (IPTG). lac repressor encoded by lacI
   6641..6659    +  promoter       T3 promoter: promoter for bacteriophage T3 RNA polymerase
   6687..6913    +  promoter       RSV promoter: Rous sarcoma virus enhancer/promoter
   6914..7094    +  LTR            5' LTR (truncated): truncated 5' long terminal repeat (LTR) from HIV-1
   7141..7266    +  misc_feature   HIV-1 Ψ: packaging signal of human immunodeficiency virus type 1
   7250..7613    +  CDS            HIV-1 gag (fragment): gag protein from human immunodeficiency virus 1; gag
   7759..7992    +  misc_feature   RRE: The Rev response element (RRE) of HIV-1 allows for Rev-dependent mRNA export from the nucleus to the cytoplasm.
   8369..8395    +  CDS            Rev (fragment): human immunodeficiency virus 1 (HIV-1) Rev protein; rev; enhances nuclear export of unspliced and incompletely spliced viral mRNAs
   8402..8425    +  promoter       SV40 promoter (fragment): SV40 early promoter
   8426..8497    +  promoter       SV40 promoter (fragment): SV40 enhancer and early promoter
   8521..8656    +  rep_origin     SV40 ori: SV40 origin of replication
   8702..9298    +  CDS            PuroR (fragment): puromycin N-acetyltransferase; pac from Streptomyces; confers resistance to puromycin
   9347..9464    +  misc_feature   cPPT/CTS: central polypurine tract and central termination sequence of HIV-1
   9529..9595    +  CDS            small t antigen (fragment): SV40 (simian virus 40) small t antigen
