[The description below was written by a language model from this plasmid's Addgene catalogue record and pLannotate feature annotations shown in this document.]
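Description:
TFORF3158 is a lentiviral mammalian expression plasmid built on the pLX_TRC317 backbone and carrying the human SMARCB1 open reading frame (also known as BAF47, INI1 or SNF5), a core subunit of the BAF (SWI/SNF) ATP-dependent chromatin-remodelling complex. It belongs to a barcoded transcription factor ORF collection in which each clone carries a unique 24-bp barcode, so that the factor delivered to a cell can be identified in pooled overexpression screens. The feature table does not annotate the barcode itself. In bacteria the plasmid is maintained through a high-copy ColE1/pUC-type origin and ampicillin resistance (AmpR). An f1 origin and lac/T7/T3 remnants are also present from the cloning backbone. The depositor notes a risk of recombination, which is common for LTR-containing plasmids.

The ORF was introduced by Gateway cloning and sits between attB1 and attB2 remnants. It lies downstream of the strong constitutive EF-1α promoter and is followed by a C-terminal V5 epitope tag for detection. A WPRE downstream of the cassette enhances transcript stability and expression. A separate SV40 early promoter drives the puromycin N-acetyltransferase gene for selection of transduced mammalian cells.

The viral elements follow a third-generation, self-inactivating layout. An RSV promoter fused to a truncated HIV-1 5' LTR drives genomic RNA production in packaging cells. The Ψ packaging signal, a partial gag sequence, the RRE and a cPPT/CTS support encapsidation, Rev-dependent export and nuclear import. The ΔU3 3' LTR inactivates the LTR promoter after integration. The sequenced record totals 9,601 nt, consistent with the stated backbone and insert sizes.
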