Addgene plasmid #144634: TFORF3158
Purpose: Lentiviral vector for overexpressing transcription factor ORFs with unique 24-bp barcodes. Barcodes facilitate identification of transcription factors in pooled screens.
Depositing lab: Feng Zhang. Depositing organization: Broad Institute. Publication: A transcription factor atlas of directed differentiation. Joung J, Ma S, Tay T, Geiger-Schuller KR, Kirchgatterer PC, Verdine VK, Guo B, Arias-Garcia MA, Allen WE, Singh A, Kuksenko O, Abudayyeh OO, Gootenberg JS, Fu Z, Macrae RK, Buenrostro JD, Regev A, Zhang F. Cell. 2023 Jan 5;186(1):209-229.e26. doi: 10.1016/j.cell.2022.11.026. PubMed 36608654.
Backbone
  Vector backbone: pLX_TRC317
  Backbone manufacturer: Broad Institute Genetic Perturbation Platform
  Backbone size w/o insert (bp): 8264
  Vector type: Mammalian Expression, Lentiviral
  Selectable markers: Puromycin
Growth in bacteria
  Bacterial resistance: Ampicillin, 100 μg/mL
  Growth temperature: 37°C
  Growth strain: NEB Stable
  Copy number: High Copy
Gene/Insert
  Gene/Insert name: SMARCB1
  Species: H. sapiens (human)
  Insert size (bp): 1337
  Entrez Gene: SMARCB1 (a.k.a. BAF47, CSS3, INI-1, INI1, MRD15, PPP1R144, RDT, RTPS1, SNF5, SNF5L1, SWNTS1, Sfh1p, Snr1, hSNFS)
  Promoter: EF1a
  Tag / fusion protein: V5 (C terminal on insert)
  Cloning method: Gateway Cloning
  Sequencing primers: 5′ GGGTGGAGACTGAAGTTAGGCCAG; 3′ CACATAGCGTAAAAGGAGCAACATAG
Resource information
  A portion of this plasmid was derived from a plasmid made by: Broad Institute Genetic Perturbation Platform
Terms and licenses: Academic/Nonprofit Terms; Industry Terms: Not Available to Industry
Depositor comments: NM_001007468.2 Please test multiple small colonies in case of plasmid recombination. To make this collection available in a timely manner, a portion of this collection was not fully sequenced by Addgene. If an Addgene verified full plasmid sequence is not available, please contact us prior to placing an order to request the full sequence.
How to cite: TFORF3158 was a gift from Feng Zhang (Addgene plasmid # 144634 ; http://n2t.net/addgene:144634 ; RRID:Addgene_144634)
