>Addgene plasmid #144634 | TFORF3158 | depositor partial sequence | sequence record 286017 | Insert
ATCGATTGATCAACAAGTTTGTACAAAAAAGTTGGCACCATGATGATGATGGCGCTGAGCAAGACCTTCG
GGCAGAAGCCCGTGAAGTTCCAGCTGGAGGACGACGGCGAGTTCTACATGATCGGCTCCGAGGTGGGAAA
CTACCTCCGTATGTTCCGAGGTTCTCTGTACAAGAGATACCCCTCACTCTGGAGGCGACTAGCCACTGTG
GAAGAGAGGAAGAAAATAGTTGCATCGTCACATGATCACGGATACACGACTCTAGCCACCAGTGTGACCC
TGTTAAAAGCCTCGGAAGTGGAAGAGATTCTGGATGGCAACGATGAGAAGTACAAGGCTGTGTCCATCAG
CACAGAGCCCCCCACCTACCTCAGGGAACAGAAGGCCAAGAGGAACAGCCAGTGGGTACCCACCCTGCCC
AACAGCTCCCACCACTTAGATGCCGTGCCATGCTCCACAACCATCAACAGGAACCGCATGGGCCGAGACA
AGAAGAGAACCTTCCCCCTTTGCTTTGATGACCATGACCCAGCTGTGATCCATGAGAACGCATCTCAGCC
CGAGGTGCTGGTCCCCATCCGGCTGGACATGGAGATCGATGGGCAGAAGCTGCGAGACGCCTTCACCTGG
AACATGAATGAGAAGTTGATGACGCCTGAGATGTTTTCAGAAATCCTCTGTGACGATCTGGATTTGAACC
CGCTGACGTTTGTGCCAGCCATCGCCTCTGCCATCAGACAGCAGATCGAGTCCTACCCCACGGACAGCAT
CCTGGAGGACCAGTCAGACCAGCGCGTCATCATCAAGCTGAACATCCATGTGGGAAACATTTCCCTGGTG
GACCAGTTTGAGTGGGACATGTCAGAGAAGGAGAACTCACCAGAGAAGTTTGCCCTGAAGCTGTGCTCGG
AGCTGGGGTTGGGCGGGGAGTTTGTCACCACCATCGCATACAGCATCCGGGGACAGCTGAGCTGGCATCA
GAAGACCTACGCCTTCAGCGAGAACCCTCTGCCCACAGTGGAGATTGCCATCCGGAACACGGGCGATGCG
GACCAGTGGTGCCCACTGCTGGAGACTCTGACAGACGCTGAGATGGAGAAGAAGATCCGCGACCAGGACA
GGAACACGAGGCGGATGAGGCGTCTTGCCAACACGGCCCCGGCCTGGTTGCCAACTTTCTTGTACAAAGT
GGTTGATATCGGTAAGCCTATCCCTAACCCTCTCCTCGGTCTCGATTCTACGTAGTAATGAACTAGTCCG
TAACTTGAAAGTATTTCGATTTCTTGGCTTTATATATCTTGTGGAAAGGACGACCATTATGGACTACTAT
ATCCCTT
