>Addgene plasmid #144634 | TFORF3158 | depositor partial sequence | sequence record 286018 | Barcode
CCATTATGGACTACTATATCCCTT
